>Addgene plasmid #98364 | NPRL2_pLX307 | addgene full sequence | sequence record 190440 | Addgene NGS Result
GGCTCGAGGCCTGCAGGTGCAAAGATGGATAAAGTTTTAAACAGAGAGGAATCTTTGCAGCTAATGGACC
TTCTAGGTCTTGAAAGGAGTGGGAATTGGCTCCGGTGCCCGTCAGTGGGCAGAGCGCACATCGCCCACAG
TCCCCGAGAAGTTGGGGGGAGGGGTCGGCAATTGAACCGGTGCCTAGAGAAGGTGGCGCGGGGTAAACTG
GGAAAGTGATGTCGTGTACTGGCTCCGCCTTTTTCCCGAGGGTGGGGGAGAACCGTATATAAGTGCAGTA
GTCGCCGTGAACGTTCTTTTTCGCAACGGGTTTGCCGCCAGAACACAGGTAAGTGCCGTGTGTGGTTCCC
GCGGGCCTGGCCTCTTTACGGGTTATGGCCCTTGCGTGCCTTGAATTACTTCCACCTGGCTGCAGTACGT
GATTCTTGATCCCGAGCTTCGGGTTGGAAGTGGGTGGGAGAGTTCGAGGCCTTGCGCTTAAGGAGCCCCT
TCGCCTCGTGCTTGAGTTGAGGCCTGGCCTGGGCGCTGGGGCCGCCGCGTGCGAATCTGGTGGCACCTTC
GCGCCTGTCTCGCTGCTTTCGATAAGTCTCTAGCCATTTAAAATTTTTGATGACCTGCTGCGACGCTTTT
TTTCTGGCAAGATAGTCTTGTAAATGCGGGCCAAGATCTGCACACTGGTATTTCGGTTTTTGGGGCCGCG
GGCGGCGACGGGGCCCGTGCGTCCCAGCGCACATGTTCGGCGAGGCGGGGCCTGCGAGCGCGGCCACCGA
GAATCGGACGGGGGTAGTCTCAAGCTGGCCGGCCTGCTCTGGTGCCTGGCCTCGCGCCGCCGTGTATCGC
CCCGCCCTGGGCGGCAAGGCTGGCCCGGTCGGCACCAGTTGCGTGAGCGGAAAGATGGCCGCTTCCCGGC
CCTGCTGCAGGGAGCTCAAAATGGAGGACGCGGCGCTCGGGAGAGCGGGCGGGTGAGTCACCCACACAAA
GGAAAAGGGCCTTTCCGTCCTCAGCCGTCGCTTCATGTGACTCCACGGAGTACCGGGCGCCGTCCAGGCA
CCTCGATTAGTTCTCGAGCTTTTGGAGTACGTCGTCTTTAGGTTGGGGGGAGGGGTTTTATGCGATGGAG
TTTCCCCACACTGAGTGGGTGGAGACTGAAGTTAGGCCAGCTTGGCACTTGATGTAATTCTCCTTGGAAT
TTGCCCTTTTTGAGTTTGGATCTTGGTTCATTCTCAAGCCTCAGACAGTGGTTCAAAGTTTTTTTCTTCC
ATTTCAGGTGTCGTGAGGCTAGCATCGATTGATCAACAAGTTTGTACAAAAAAGTTGGCATGGGCAGCGG
CTGCCGCATCGAATGCATATTCTTCAGCGAGTTCCACCTCACGCTGGGACCCAAGATCACCTATCAGGTC
CCTGAAGACTTCATCTCCCGAGAGCTGTTTGACACAGTCCAAGTGTACATCATCACCAAGCCAGAGCTGC
AGAACAAGCTTATCACTGTCACAGCTATGGAAAAGAAGCTGATCGGCTGTCCTGTGTGCATCGAACACAA
GAAGTACAGCCGCAATGCTCTCCTCTTCAACCTGGGCTTCGTGTGTGATGCCCAGGCCAAGACCTGCGCC
CTCGAGCCCATTGTTAAAAAGCTGGCTGGCTATCTGACCACACTAGAGCTAGAGAGCAGCTTCGTGTCCA
TGGAGGAGAGCAAGCAGAAGTTGGTGCCCATCATGACCATCTTGCTGGAGGAGCTAAATGCCTCAGGCCG
GTGCACTCTGCCCATTGATGAGTCCAACACCATCCACTTGAAGGTGATTGAGCAGCGGCCAGACCCTCCG
GTGGCCCAGGAGTATGATGTACCTGTCTTTACCAAAGACAAGGAGGATTTCTTCAACTCACAGTGGGACC
TCACTACACAACAAATCCTGCCCTACATTGATGGGTTCCGCCACATCCAGAAGATTTCAGCAGAGGCAGA
TGTGGAGCTCAACCTGGTGCGCATTGCTATCCAGAACCTGCTGTACTACGGCGTTGTGACACTGGTGTCC
ATCCTCCAGTACTCCAATGTATACTGCCCAACGCCCAAGGTCCAGGACCTGGTAGATGACAAGTCCCTGC
AAGAGGCATGTCTATCCTACGTGACCAAGCAAGGGCACAAGAGGGCCAGTCTCCGGGATGTGTTCCAGCT
ATACTGCAGCCTGAGCCCTGGCACTACCGTGCGAGACCTCATTGGCCGCCACCCCCAGCAGCTGCAGCAT
GTTGATGAACGGAAGCTGATCCAGTTCGGGCTTATGAAGAACCTCATCAGGCGACTACAGAAGTATCCTG
TGCGGGTGACTCGGGAAGAGCAGAGCCACCCTGCCCGGCTTTATACAGGCTGCCACAGCTATGACGAGAT
CTGCTGCAAGACAGGCATGAGCTACCATGAGCTGGATGAGCGGCTTGAAAATGACCCCAACATCATCATC
TGCTGGAAGTGCCCAACTTTCTTGTACAAAGTGGTTGATATCGGTAAGCCTATCCCTAACCCTCTCCTCG
GTCTCGATTCTACGTAGTAATGAACTAGTCCGTAACTTGAAAGTATTTCGATTTCTTGGCTTTATATATC
TTGTGGAAAGGACGACTTTCACTAGGTATAGCTATCTGAACGCGTTAAGTCGACAATCAACCTCTGGATT
ACAAAATTTGTGAAAGATTGACTGGTATTCTTAACTATGTTGCTCCTTTTACGCTATGTGGATACGCTGC
TTTAATGCCTTTGTATCATGCTATTGCTTCCCGTATGGCTTTCATTTTCTCCTCCTTGTATAAATCCTGG
TTGCTGTCTCTTTATGAGGAGTTGTGGCCCGTTGTCAGGCAACGTGGCGTGGTGTGCACTGTGTTTGCTG
ACGCAACCCCCACTGGTTGGGGCATTGCCACCACCTGTCAGCTCCTTTCCGGGACTTTCGCTTTCCCCCT
CCCTATTGCCACGGCGGAACTCATCGCCGCCTGCCTTGCCCGCTGCTGGACAGGGGCTCGGCTGTTGGGC
ACTGACAATTCCGTGGTGTTGTCGGGGAAATCATCGTCCTTTCCTTGGCTGCTCGCCTGTGTTGCCACCT
GGATTCTGCGCGGGACGTCCTTCTGCTACGTCCCTTCGGCCCTCAATCCAGCGGACCTTCCTTCCCGCGG
CCTGCTGCCGGCTCTGCGGCCTCTTCCGCGTCTTCGCCTTCGCCCTCAGACGAGTCGGATCTCCCTTTGG
GCCGCCTCCCCGCGTCGACTTTAAGACCAATGACTTACAAGGCAGCTGTAGATCTTAGCCACTTTTTAAA
AGAAAAGGGGGGACTGGAAGGGCTAATTCACTCCCAACGAAGACAAGATCTGCTTTTTGCTTGTACTGGG
TCTCTCTGGTTAGACCAGATCTGAGCCTGGGAGCTCTCTGGCTAACTAGGGAACCCACTGCTTAAGCCTC
AATAAAGCTTGCCTTGAGTGCTTCAAGTAGTGTGTGCCCGTCTGTTGTGTGACTCTGGTAACTAGAGATC
CCTCAGACCCTTTTAGTCAGTGTGGAAAATCTCTAGCAGTACGTATAGTAGTTCATGTCATCTTATTATT
CAGTATTTATAACTTGCAAAGAAATGAATATCAGAGAGTGAGAGGAACTTGTTTATTGCAGCTTATAATG
GTTACAAATAAAGCAATAGCATCACAAATTTCACAAATAAAGCATTTTTTTCACTGCATTCTAGTTGTGG
TTTGTCCAAACTCATCAATGTATCTTATCATGTCTGGCTCTAGCTATCCCGCCCCTAACTCCGCCCATCC
CGCCCCTAACTCCGCCCAGTTCCGCCCATTCTCCGCCCCATGGCTGACTAATTTTTTTTATTTATGCAGA
GGCCGAGGCCGCCTCGGCCTCTGAGCTATTCCAGAAGTAGTGAGGAGGCTTTTTTGGAGGCCTAGGGACG
TACCCAATTCGCCCTATAGTGAGTCGTATTACGCGCGCTCACTGGCCGTCGTTTTACAACGTCGTGACTG
GGAAAACCCTGGCGTTACCCAACTTAATCGCCTTGCAGCACATCCCCCTTTCGCCAGCTGGCGTAATAGC
GAAGAGGCCCGCACCGATCGCCCTTCCCAACAGTTGCGCAGCCTGAATGGCGAATGGG
[124 nt withheld, positions 4119-4242]
C
[91 nt withheld, positions 4244-4334]
A
[49 nt withheld, positions 4336-4384]
CCTTTGACGTTGGAGTCCACGTTCTTT
[37 nt withheld, positions 4412-4448]
ACCCTATCTCGGTCTATTCTTTTGATTTATAAGGGATTTTGCCGATTTCGGCCTATTGGTTAAAAAATGA
GCTGATTTAACAAAAATTTAACGCGAATTTTAACAAAATATTAACGCTTACAATTTAGGTGGCACTTTTC
GGGGAAATGTGCGCGGAACCCCTATTTGTTTATTTTTCTAAATACATTCAAATATGTATCCGCTCATGAG
ACAATAACCCTGATAAATGCTTCAATAATATTGAAAAAGGAAGAGTATGAGTATTCAACATTTCCGTGTC
GCCCTTATTCCCTTTTTTGCGGCATTTTGCCTTCCTGTTTTTGCTCACCCAGAAACGCTGGTGAAAGTAA
AAGATGCTGAAGATCAGTTGGGTGCACGAGTGGGTTACATCGAACTGGATCTCAACAGCGGTAAGATCCT
TGAGAGTTTTCGCCCCGAAGAACGTTTTCCAATGATGAGCACTTTTAAAGTTCTGCTATGTGGCGCGGTA
TTATCCCGTATTGACGCCGGGCAAGAGCAACTCGGTCGCCGCATACACTATTCTCAGAATGACTTGGTTG
AGTACTCACCAGTCACAGAAAAGCATCTTACGGATGGCATGACAGTAAGAGAATTATGCAGTGCTGCCAT
AACCATGAGTGATAACACTGCGGCCAACTTACTTCTGACAACGATCGGAGGACCGAAGGAGCTAACCGCT
TTTTTGCACAACATGGGGGATCATGTAACTCGCCTTGATCGTTGGGAACCGGAGCTGAATGAAGCCATAC
CAAACGACGAGCGTGACACCACGATGCCTGTAGCAATGGCAACAACGTTGCGCAAACTATTAACTGGCGA
ACTACTTACTCTAGCTTCCCGGCAACAATTAATAGACTGGATGGAGGCGGATAAAGTTGCAGGACCACTT
CTGCGCTCGGCCCTTCCGGCTGGCTGGTTTATTGCTGATAAATCTGGAGCCGGTGAGCGTGGGTCTCGCG
GTATCATTGCAGCACTGGGGCCAGATGGTAAGCCCTCCCGTATCGTAGTTATCTACACGACGGGGAGTCA
GGCAACTATGGATGAACGAAATAGACAGATCGCTGAGATAGGTGCCTCACTGATTAAGCATTGGTAACTG
TCAGACCAAGTTTACTCATATATACTTTAGATTGATTTAAAACTTCATTTTTAATTTAAAAGGATCTAGG
TGAAGATCCTTTTTGATAATCTCATGACCAAAATCCCTTAACGTGAGTTTTCGTTCCACTGAGCGTCAGA
CCCCGTAGAAAAGATCAAAGGATCTTCTTGAGATCCTTTTTTTCTGCGCGTAATCTGCTGCTTGCAAACA
AAAAAACCACCGCTACCAGCGGTGGTTTGTTTGCCGGATCAAGAGCTACCAACTCTTTTTCCGAAGGTAA
CTGGCTTCAGCAGAGCGCAGATACCAAATACTGTTCTTCTAGTGTAGCCGTAGTTAGGCCACCACTTCAA
GAACTCTGTAGCACCGCCTACATACCTCGCTCTGCTAATCCTGTTACCAGTGGCTGCTGCCAGTGGCGAT
AAGTCGTGTCTTACCGGGTTGGACTCAAGACGATAGTTACCGGATAAGGCGCAGCGGTCGGGCTGAACGG
GGGGTTCGTGCACACAGCCCAGCTTGGAGCGAACGACCTACACCGAACTGAGATACCTACAGCGTGAGCT
ATGAGAAAGCGCCACGCTTCCCGAAGGGAGAAAGGCGGACAGGTATCCGGTAAGCGGCAGGGTCGGAACA
GGAGAGCGCACGAGGGAGCTTCCAGGGGGAAACGCCTGGTATCTTTATAGTCCTGTCGGGTTTCGCCACC
TCTGACTTGAGCGTCGATTTTTGTGATGCTCGTCAGGGGGGCGGAGCCTATGGAAAAACGCCAGCAACGC
GGCCTTTTTACGGTTCCTGGCCTTTTGCTGGCCTTTTGCTCACATGTTCTTTCCTGCGTTATCCCCTGAT
TCTGTGGATAACCGTATTACCGCCTTTGAGTGAGCTGATACCGCTCGCCGCAGCCGAACGACCGAGCGCA
GCGAGTCAGTGAGCGAGGAAGCGGAAGAGCGCCCAATACGCAAACCGCCTCTCCCCGCGCGTTGGCCGAT
TCATTAATGCAGCTGGCACGACAGGTTTCCCGACTGGAAAGCGGGCAGTGAGCGCAACGCAATTAATGTG
AGTTAGCTCACTCATTAGGCACCCCAGGCTTTACACTTTATGCTTCCGGCTCGTATGTTGTGTGGAATTG
TGAGCGGATAACAATTTCACACAGGAAACAGCTATGACCATGATTACGCCAAGCGCGCAATTAACCCTCA
CTAAAGGGAACAAAAGCTGGAGCTGCAAGCTTAATGTAGTCTTATGCAATACTCTTGTAGTCTTGCAACA
TGGTAACGATGAGTTAGCAACATGCCTTACAAGGAGAGAAAAAGCACCGTGCATGCCGATTGGTGGAAGT
AAGGTGGTACGATCGTGCCTTATTAGGAAGGCAACAGACGGGTCTGACATGGATTGGACGAACCACTGAA
TTGCCGCATTGCAGAGATATTGTATTTAAGTGCCTAGCTCGATACATAAACGGGTCTCTCTGGTTAGACC
AGATCTGAGCCTGGGAGCTCTCTGGCTAACTAGGGAACCCACTGCTTAAGCCTCAATAAAGCTTGCCTTG
AGTGCTTCAAGTAGTGTGTGCCCGTCTGTTGTGTGACTCTGGTAACTAGAGATCCCTCAGACCCTTTTAG
TCAGTGTGGAAAATCTCTAGCAGTGGCGCCCGAACAGGGACTTGAAAGCGAAAGGGAAACCAGAGGAGCT
CTCTCGACGCAGGACTCGGCTTGCTGAAGCGCGCACGGCAAGAGGCGAGGGGCGGCGACTGGTGAGTACG
CCAAAAATTTTGACTAGCGGAGGCTAGAAGGAGAGAGATGGGTGCGAGAGCGTCAGTATTAAGCGGGGGA
GAATTAGATCGCGATGGGAAAAAATTCGGTTAAGGCCAGGGGGAAAGAAAAAATATAAATTAAAACATAT
AGTATGGGCAAGCAGGGAGCTAGAACGATTCGCAGTTAATCCTGGCCTGTTAGAAACATCAGAAGGCTGT
AGACAAATACTGGGACAGCTACAACCATCCCTTCAGACAGGATCAGAAGAACTTAGATCATTATATAATA
CAGTAGCAACCCTCTATTGTGTGCATCAAAGGATAGAGATAAAAGACACCAAGGAAGCTTTAGACAAGAT
AGAGGAAGAGCAAAACAAAAGTAAGACCACCGCACAGCAAGCGGCCGCTGATCTTCAGACCTGGAGGAGG
AGATATGAGGGACAATTGGAGAAGTGAATTATATAAATATAAAGTAGTAAAAATTGAACCATTAGGAGTA
GCACCCACCAAGGCAAAGAGAAGAGTGGTGCAGAGAGAAAAAAGAGCAGTGGGAATAGGAGCTTTGTTCC
TTGGGTTCTTGGGAGCAGCAGGAAGCACTATGGGCGCAGCGTCAATGACGCTGACGGTACAGGCCAGACA
ATTATTGTCTGGTATAGTGCAGCAGCAGAACAATTTGCTGAGGGCTATTGAGGCGCAACAGCATCTGTTG
CAACTCACAGTCTGGGGCATCAAGCAGCTCCAGGCAAGAATCCTGGCTGTGGAAAGATACCTAAAGGATC
AACAGCTCCTGGGGATTTGGGGTTGCTCTGGAAAACTCATTTGCACCACTGCTGTGCCTTGGAATGCTAG
TTGGAGTAATAAATCTCTGGAACAGATTTGGAATCACACGACCTGGATGGAGTGGGACAGAGAAATTAAC
AATTACACAAGCTTAATACACTCCTTAATTGAAGAATCGCAAAACCAGCAAGAAAAGAATGAACAAGAAT
TATTGGAATTAGATAAATGGGCAAGTTTGTGGAATTGGTTTAACATAACAAATTGGCTGTGGTATATAAA
ATTATTCATAATGATAGTAGGAGGCTTGGTAGGTTTAAGAATAGTTTTTGCTGTACTTTCTATAGTGAAT
AGAGTTAGGCAGGGATATTCACCATTATCGTTTCAGACCCACCTCCCAACCCCGAGGGGACCCATGCATT
GCATCTCAATTAGTCAGCAACCAGGTGTGGAAAGTCCCCAGGCTCCCCAGCAGGCAGAAGTATGCAAAGC
ATGCGTCTCAATTAGTCAGCAACCATAGTCCCGCCCCTAACTCCGCCCATCCCGCCCCTAACTCCGCCCA
GTTCCGCCCATTCTCCGCCCCATGGCTGACTAATTTTTTTTATTTATGCAGAGGCCGAGGCCGCCTCGGC
CTCTGAGCTATTCCAGAAGTAGTGAGGAGGCTTTTTTGGAGGCCTAGGCTTTTGCAAAAAGCTTTCTAGA
GGTACCACCGGAGCTTACCATGACCGAGTACAAGCCCACGGTGCGCCTCGCCACCCGCGACGACGTCCCC
AGGGCCGTACGCACCCTCGCCGCCGCGTTCGCCGACTACCCCGCCACGCGCCACACCGTCGATCCGGACC
GCCACATCGAGCGGGTCACCGAGCTGCAAGAACTCTTCCTCACGCGCGTCGGGCTCGACATCGGCAAGGT
GTGGGTCGCGGACGACGGCGCCGCCGTGGCGGTCTGGACCACGCCGGAGAGCGTCGAAGCGGGGGCGGTG
TTCGCCGAGATCGGCCCGCGCATGGCCGAGTTGAGCGGTTCCCGGCTGGCCGCGCAGCAACAGATGGAAG
GCCTCCTGGCGCCGCACCGGCCCAAGGAGCCCGCGTGGTTCCTGGCCACCGTCGGCGTCTCGCCCGACCA
CCAGGGCAAGGGTCTGGGCAGCGCCGTCGTGCTCCCCGGAGTGGAGGCGGCCGAGCGCGCCGGGGTGCCC
GCCTTCCTGGAGACCTCCGCGCCCCGCAACCTCCCCTTCTACGAGCGGCTCGGCTTCACCGTCACCGCCG
ACGTCGAGGTGCCCGAAGGACCGCGCACCTGGTGCATGACCCGCAAGCCCGGTGCCAGTTAACGAATTCT
AGATCTTGAGACAAATGGCAGTATTCATCCACAATTTTAAAAGAAAAGGGGGGATTGGGGGGTACAGTGC
AGGGGAAAGAATAGTAGACATAATAGCAACAGACATACAAACTAAAGAATTACAAAAACAAATTACAAAA
ATTCAAAATTTTCGGGTTTATTACAGGGACAGCAGAGATCCACTTTGGCGCC
Features (pLannotate 1.2.2; 34 found; start..end, strand, type, name):
     25..91      +  CDS            small t antigen (fragment): SV40 (simian virus 40) small t antigen
     98..1276    +  promoter       EF-1α promoter: strong constitutive promoter for human elongation factor EF-1α
   1297..1314    +  protein_bind   attB1 (fragment): mutant version of attB; core recombination site for the Gateway® BP reaction BP Clonase™
   1320..2459    +  CDS            NPRL2: NPRL2_HUMAN - Also known as TUSC4 From Homo sapiens (Human).
   2462..2485    -  protein_bind   attB2: mutant version of attB; recombination site for the Gateway® BP reaction BP Clonase™
   2493..2534    +  CDS            V5 tag: epitope tag from simian virus 5
   2550..2603    +  promoter       U6 promoter (fragment): RNA polymerase III promoter for human U6 snRNA
   2645..3233    +  misc_feature   WPRE: woodchuck hepatitis virus posttranscriptional regulatory element
   3284..3303    +  misc_feature   cPPT/CTS (fragment): central polypurine tract and central termination sequence of HIV-1
   3305..3538    +  LTR            3' LTR (ΔU3): self-inactivating 3' long terminal repeat (LTR) from HIV-1
   3616..3737    +  polyA_signal   SV40 poly(A) signal: SV40 polyadenylation signal
   3777..3912    +  rep_origin     SV40 ori: SV40 origin of replication
   3933..3951    -  promoter       T7 promoter: promoter for bacteriophage T7 RNA polymerase
   3959..4114    +  CDS            lacZα (fragment): LacZα fragment of β-galactosidase; lacZ fragment
   4119..4547    +  rep_origin     f1 ori (sequence partly withheld): f1 bacteriophage origin of replication; arrow indicates direction of (+) strand synthesis
   4600..4704    +  promoter       AmpR promoter: bla
   4705..5565    +  CDS            AmpR: β-lactamase; bla; confers resistance to ampicillin, carbenicillin, and related antibiotics
   5736..6324    +  rep_origin     ori: high-copy-number ColE1/pMB1/pBR322/pUC origin of replication
   6507..6599    +  CDS            lacI (fragment): lac repressor; lacI; The lac repressor binds to the lac operator to inhibit transcription in E. coli. This inhibition can be relieved by adding lactose or isopropyl-β-D-thiogalactopyranoside (IPTG).
   6612..6633    +  protein_bind   CAP binding site: CAP binding activates transcription in the presence of cAMP. E. coli catabolite activator protein
   6648..6678    +  promoter       lac promoter: promoter for the E. coli lac operon
   6686..6702    +  protein_bind   lac operator: The lac repressor binds to the lac operator to inhibit transcription in E. coli. This inhibition can be relieved by adding lactose or isopropyl-β-D-thiogalactopyranoside (IPTG). lac repressor encoded by lacI
   6747..6765    +  promoter       T3 promoter: promoter for bacteriophage T3 RNA polymerase
   6793..7019    +  promoter       RSV promoter: Rous sarcoma virus enhancer/promoter
   7020..7200    +  LTR            5' LTR (truncated): truncated 5' long terminal repeat (LTR) from HIV-1
   7247..7372    +  misc_feature   HIV-1 Ψ: packaging signal of human immunodeficiency virus type 1
   7356..7719    +  CDS            HIV-1 gag (fragment): gag protein from human immunodeficiency virus 1; gag
   7865..8098    +  misc_feature   RRE: The Rev response element (RRE) of HIV-1 allows for Rev-dependent mRNA export from the nucleus to the cytoplasm.
   8475..8501    +  CDS            Rev (fragment): human immunodeficiency virus 1 (HIV-1) Rev protein; rev; enhances nuclear export of unspliced and incompletely spliced viral mRNAs
   8508..8531    +  promoter       SV40 promoter (fragment): SV40 early promoter
   8532..8603    +  promoter       SV40 promoter (fragment): SV40 enhancer and early promoter
   8627..8762    +  rep_origin     SV40 ori: SV40 origin of replication
   8808..9404    +  CDS            PuroR (fragment): puromycin N-acetyltransferase; pac from Streptomyces; confers resistance to puromycin
   9453..9570    +  misc_feature   cPPT/CTS: central polypurine tract and central termination sequence of HIV-1
