[The description below was written by a language model from this plasmid's Addgene catalogue record and pLannotate feature annotations shown in this document.]
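Description:
NPRL2_pLX307 is a third-generation-style, self-inactivating HIV-1 lentiviral vector for expressing human NPRL2 (also known as TUSC4 or NPR2L) in mammalian cells. It was built by Gateway recombination of the NPRL2 open reading frame into the pLX307 destination backbone. In bacteria the plasmid is maintained through a high-copy ColE1/pUC-type origin and selected with ampicillin via the β-lactamase gene. An f1 origin and remnants of a lac/T7/T3 cloning region are also carried over from the backbone.

The viral genome is transcribed from a chimeric RSV promoter fused to a truncated 5' LTR. This is followed by the Ψ packaging signal with a partial gag sequence, and then the Rev response element for Rev-dependent nuclear export of the full-length RNA. Downstream, an SV40 early promoter drives puromycin N-acetyltransferase, which allows selection of transduced cells. A central polypurine tract (cPPT/CTS), which aids nuclear import of the preintegration complex, sits between this cassette and the expression unit. The payload is driven by the strong constitutive human EF-1α promoter (entered in the catalogue as "E1Fa"). The NPRL2 coding sequence is flanked by attB1 and attB2 sites left by Gateway cloning and reads into a backbone-encoded C-terminal V5 epitope tag for detection by immunoblot or immunoprecipitation. A WPRE follows to enhance transcript stability and expression, and the cassette ends at the ΔU3 3' LTR, which inactivates LTR promoter activity after integration. Several short annotated fragments (U6 promoter, small t antigen, lacI, Rev) appear to be partial matches rather than functional elements.

The construct is used to produce lentivirus for stable, puromycin-selectable overexpression of V5-tagged NPRL2. It was deposited in connection with a study of candidate genes and signalling networks in β-catenin-active cancers.
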