Addgene plasmid #98364: NPRL2_pLX307
Purpose: Lentiviral expression of NPRL2
Depositing lab: William Hahn & Sefi Rosenbluh. Depositing organization: Monash University. Publication: Genetic and Proteomic Interrogation of Lower Confidence Candidate Genes Reveals Signaling Networks in beta-Catenin-Active Cancers. Rosenbluh J, Mercer J, Shrestha Y, Oliver R, Tamayo P, Doench JG, Tirosh I, Piccioni F, Hartenian E, Horn H, Fagbami L, Root DE, Jaffe J, Lage K, Boehm JS, Hahn WC. Cell Syst. 2016 Sep 28;3(3):302-316.e4. doi: 10.1016/j.cels.2016.09.001. PubMed 27684187.
Backbone
  Vector backbone: pLX307
  Backbone manufacturer: David Root (Addgene plasmid # 41392)
  Vector type: Mammalian Expression, Lentiviral
  Selectable markers: Puromycin
Growth in bacteria
  Bacterial resistance: Ampicillin, 100 μg/mL
  Growth temperature: 37°C
  Growth strain: NEB Stable
  Copy number: High Copy
Gene/Insert
  Gene/Insert name: NPRL2
  Species: H. sapiens (human)
  GenBank ID: AAH21984.1
  Entrez Gene: NPRL2 (a.k.a. FFEVF2, NPR2, NPR2L, TUSC4)
  Promoter: E1Fa
  Tag / fusion protein: V5 (C terminal on backbone)
  Cloning method: Gateway Cloning
  Sequencing primers: 5′ TTCTTCCATTTCAGGTGTCGTGAG; 3′ GTGGATACGCTGCTTTAATGCCTT
Terms and licenses: Academic/Nonprofit Terms; Industry Terms: Not Available to Industry
How to cite: NPRL2_pLX307 was a gift from William Hahn & Sefi Rosenbluh (Addgene plasmid # 98364 ; http://n2t.net/addgene:98364 ; RRID:Addgene_98364)
